Addgene plasmid #85468: bPAC-mycHis_pGEM
Purpose: Expression of photoactivated cyclase bPAC of Beggiatoa sp.
Depositing lab: Peter Hegemann. Depositing organization: Humboldt-Universitaet zu Berlin. Publication: Light modulation of cellular cAMP by a small bacterial photoactivated adenylyl cyclase, bPAC, of the soil bacterium Beggiatoa. Stierl M, Stumpf P, Udwari D, Gueta R, Hagedorn R, Losi A, Gartner W, Petereit L, Efetova M, Schwarzel M, Oertner TG, Nagel G, Hegemann P. J Biol Chem. 2011 Jan 14. 286(2):1181-8. 10.1074/jbc.M110.185496 PubMed 21030594.
Backbone
  Vector backbone: pGEM
  Backbone size w/o insert (bp): 3152
  Total vector size (bp): 4202
Growth in bacteria
  Bacterial resistance: Ampicillin, 100 μg/mL
  Growth temperature: 37°C
  Growth strain: DH5alpha
  Copy number: High Copy
Gene/Insert
  Gene/Insert name: Bacterial Photoactivated Adenylyl Cyclase (alt name: bPAC)
  Species: Synthetic; Beggiatoa sp.
  Insert size (bp): 1050
  GenBank ID: GU461307.1
  Promoter: T7 promoter
  Tag / fusion protein: Myc (C terminal on insert); His (C terminal on insert)
  Cloning method: Restriction Enzyme; 5′ cloning site BamHI (unknown if destroyed); 3′ cloning site BsiWI (unknown if destroyed)
  Sequencing primers: 5′ T7 forward; 3′ Seq12rv: GTGTAAGTTGGTATTATGTAG
Terms and licenses: Academic/Nonprofit Terms; Industry Terms: Not Available to Industry
How to cite: bPAC-mycHis_pGEM was a gift from Peter Hegemann (Addgene plasmid # 85468 ; http://n2t.net/addgene:85468 ; RRID:Addgene_85468)
