[The description below was written by a language model from this plasmid's Addgene catalogue record, the feature table of its GenBank file and pLannotate feature annotations shown in this document.]
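Description:
bPAC-mycHis_pGEM is a small (about 4.2 kb), high-copy bacterial plasmid built on a pGEM backbone. It is propagated in E. coli through a ColE1/pUC-type origin of replication and selected with ampicillin via the β-lactamase (AmpR) gene and its own promoter. The backbone also retains typical cloning-vector remnants, including lac promoter/operator and CAP site sequences, lacZα, lacI, rop and bom fragments, and a short match annotated as a chicken β-actin promoter fragment. None of these appears to play a role in expressing the insert.

The payload is a roughly 1 kb synthetic coding sequence for bPAC, the small photoactivated adenylyl cyclase of the soil bacterium Beggiatoa, which produces cAMP in response to light. It was inserted by restriction cloning and fused at its C terminus to a Myc epitope followed by a 10xHis affinity tag, allowing immunodetection and metal-affinity purification. The open reading frame lies downstream of a bacteriophage T7 promoter and is flanked by the 5′ and 3′ untranslated regions of the Xenopus laevis major β-globin gene, with an SP6 promoter facing inward from the opposite side. T7 promoters combined with globin UTRs are characteristic of templates for in vitro transcription of stable, efficiently translated RNA, such as that injected into Xenopus oocytes. The record itself, however, states the purpose only as expression of bPAC.

The automated feature tables do not annotate the bPAC coding sequence itself. It presumably occupies the unannotated gap between the 5′ UTR and the tags. The accompanying GenBank record is slightly shorter than the full sequence and uses different coordinates, but it shows the same elements.
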