Features (pLannotate 1.2.2; 17 found; start..end, strand, type, name):
     14..32      +  promoter       T7 promoter: promoter for bacteriophage T7 RNA polymerase
     40..57      +  misc_feature   MCS (fragment): pUC18/19 multiple cloning site
     64..106     +  5'UTR          Xenopus globin 5'-UTR: translational enhancer from the 5'-UTR of the major beta-globin gene of Xenopus laevis
   1233..1262    +  CDS            10xHis: 10xHis affinity tag
   1311..1436    +  3'UTR          Xenopus globin 3'-UTR: 3'-UTR of the major beta-globin gene of Xenopus laevis
   1474..1495    -  promoter       chicken β-actin promoter (fragment): No description available
   1557..1575    -  promoter       SP6 promoter: promoter for bacteriophage SP6 RNA polymerase
   1617..1633    -  protein_bind   lac operator: The lac repressor binds to the lac operator to inhibit transcription in E. coli. This inhibition can be relieved by adding lactose or isopropyl-β-D-thiogalactopyranoside (IPTG). lac repressor encoded by lacI
   1641..1671    -  promoter       lac promoter: promoter for the E. coli lac operon
   1686..1707    -  protein_bind   CAP binding site: CAP binding activates transcription in the presence of cAMP. E. coli catabolite activator protein
   1720..1812    -  CDS            lacI (fragment): lac repressor; lacI; The lac repressor binds to the lac operator to inhibit transcription in E. coli. This inhibition can be relieved by adding lactose or isopropyl-β-D-thiogalactopyranoside (IPTG).
   1995..2583    -  rep_origin     ori: high-copy-number ColE1/pMB1/pBR322/pUC origin of replication
   2754..3614    -  CDS            AmpR: β-lactamase; bla; confers resistance to ampicillin, carbenicillin, and related antibiotics
   3615..3719    -  promoter       AmpR promoter: bla
   3814..3849    +  CDS            rop (fragment): Rop protein, which maintains plasmids at low copy number; rop
   3951..4050    +  misc_feature   bom (fragment): basis of mobility region from pBR322
   4056..11      -  CDS            lacZα (fragment) (across the origin): LacZα fragment of β-galactosidase; lacZ fragment
>Addgene plasmid #85468 | bPAC-mycHis_pGEM | depositor full sequence | sequence record 166569 | bPAC-mycHis_pGEM sequence 4202 bps
GGCCAGTGAATTGTAATACGACTCACTATAGGGCGAATTAATTCGAGCTCGGTACCCAGCTTGCTTGTTC
TTTTTGCAGAAGCTCAGAATAAACGCTCAACTTTGGCAGATCAATTCCCCGGGGATCCAAGCTTGCCACC
ATGATGAAGCGGCTGGTGTACATCAGCAAGATCAGCGGCCACCTGAGCCTGGAAGAGATCCAGCGGATCG
GCAAGGTGTCCATCAAGAACAACCAGCGGGACAACATCACCGGCGTGCTGCTGTACCTGCAGGGCCTGTT
CTTCCAGATCCTGGAAGGCGAGAACGAGAAGGTGGACAAGCTGTACAAGAAAATCCTGGTGGACGACCGG
CACACCAACATCCTGTGCCTGAAAACCGAGTACGACATCACCGACCGGATGTTCCCCAACTGGGCCATGA
AAACCATCAACCTGAACGAGAACAGCGAGCTGATGATCCAGCCCATCAAGAGCCTGCTGCAGACCATCAC
CCAGAGCCACCGGGTGCTGGAAAAGTACATGCCCGCCAGAGTGATCTACCTGATCAACCAGGGCATCAAC
CCCCTGACCGTGGAGCCCCAGCTGGTCGAGAAGATCATCTTCTTCAGCGACATCCTGGCCTTCAGCACCC
TGACCGAGAAGCTGCCCGTGAACGAGGTGGTCATCCTGGTCAACCGGTACTTCAGCATCTGCACCCGGAT
CATCAGCGCCTACGGCGGCGAAGTGACCAAGTTCATCGGCGACTGCGTGATGGCCAGCTTCACCAAAGAG
CAGGGCGACGCCGCCATCCGGACCAGCCTGGACATCATCTCCGAGCTGAAGCAGCTGCGGCACCACGTGG
AGGCCACCAACCCCCTGCACCTGCTGTACACCGGCATCGGCCTGAGCTACGGCCACGTGATCGAGGGCAA
CATGGGCAGCAGCCTGAAGATGGACCACACCCTGCTGGGGGACGCCGTGAACGTGGCCGCCAGGCTGGAA
GCCCTGACAAGACAGCTGCCCTACGCCCTGGCCTTTACAGCCGGCGTGAAGAAGTGCTGCCAGGCCCAGT
GGACCTTCATCAACCTGGGAGCCCACCAGGTCAAGGGCAAGCAGGAAGCCATCGAGGTCTACACCGTGAA
TGAGGCCCAGAAGTACTACGACACCCTGCAGATCACCCAGCTGATCCGGCAGACCCTGGAAAACGACAAG
CCGCGGACGTACGAGCAAAAGCTGATCTCGGAGGAGGACCTGCACCATCACCATCACCATCACCATCACC
ATCTCGAGTAAGCGGCCGCAGGACCTGTAAGCTTGATCTGGTTACCACTAAACCAGCCTCAAGAACACCC
GAATGGAGTCTCTAAGCTACATAATACCAACTTACACTTTACAAAATGTTGTCCCCCAAAATGTAGCCAT
TCGTATCTGCTCCTAATAAAAAGAAAGTTTCTTCACATTCTAAAAAAAAAAAAAAAAAAAAAAACCCCCC
CCCCCCCCCCCCCCCCCCCCCCCCCTGCAGGCATGCGTTTAAACATTTAAATTACGTATTAATTAAGATA
TCGCTAGCTTGAGTATTCTATAGTGTCACCTAAATAGCTTGGCGTAATCATGGTCATAGCTGTTTCCTGT
GTGAAATTGTTATCCGCTCACAATTCCACACAACATACGAGCCGGAAGCATAAAGTGTAAAGCCTGGGGT
GCCTAATGAGTGAGCTAACTCACATTAATTGCGTTGCGCTCACTGCCCGCTTTCCAGTCGGGAAACCTGT
CGTGCCAGCTGCATTAATGAATCGGCCAACGCGCGGGGAGAGGCGGTTTGCGTATTGGGCGCTCTTCCGC
TTCCTCGCTCACTGACTCGCTGCGCTCGGTCGTTCGGCTGCGGCGAGCGGTATCAGCTCACTCAAAGGCG
GTAATACGGTTATCCACAGAATCAGGGGATAACGCAGGAAAGAACATGTGAGCAAAAGGCCAGCAAAAGG
CCAGGAACCGTAAAAAGGCCGCGTTGCTGGCGTTTTTCCATAGGCTCCGCCCCCCTGACGAGCATCACAA
AAATCGACGCTCAAGTCAGAGGTGGCGAAACCCGACAGGACTATAAAGATACCAGGCGTTTCCCCCTGGA
AGCTCCCTCGTGCGCTCTCCTGTTCCGACCCTGCCGCTTACCGGATACCTGTCCGCCTTTCTCCCTTCGG
GAAGCGTGGCGCTTTCTCATAGCTCACGCTGTAGGTATCTCAGTTCGGTGTAGGTCGTTCGCTCCAAGCT
GGGCTGTGTGCACGAACCCCCCGTTCAGCCCGACCGCTGCGCCTTATCCGGTAACTATCGTCTTGAGTCC
AACCCGGTAAGACACGACTTATCGCCACTGGCAGCAGCCACTGGTAACAGGATTAGCAGAGCGAGGTATG
TAGGCGGTGCTACAGAGTTCTTGAAGTGGTGGCCTAACTACGGCTACACTAGAAGAACAGTATTTGGTAT
CTGCGCTCTGCTGAAGCCAGTTACCTTCGGAAAAAGAGTTGGTAGCTCTTGATCCGGCAAACAAACCACC
GCTGGTAGCGGTGGTTTTTTTGTTTGCAAGCAGCAGATTACGCGCAGAAAAAAAGGATCTCAAGAAGATC
CTTTGATCTTTTCTACGGGGTCTGACGCTCAGTGGAACGAAAACTCACGTTAAGGGATTTTGGTCATGAG
ATTATCAAAAAGGATCTTCACCTAGATCCTTTTAAATTAAAAATGAAGTTTTAAATCAATCTAAAGTATA
TATGAGTAAACTTGGTCTGACAGTTACCAATGCTTAATCAGTGAGGCACCTATCTCAGCGATCTGTCTAT
TTCGTTCATCCATAGTTGCCTGACTCCCCGTCGTGTAGATAACTACGATACGGGAGGGCTTACCATCTGG
CCCCAGTGCTGCAATGATACCGCGAGACCCACGCTCACCGGCTCCAGATTTATCAGCAATAAACCAGCCA
GCCGGAAGGGCCGAGCGCAGAAGTGGTCCTGCAACTTTATCCGCCTCCATCCAGTCTATTAATTGTTGCC
GGGAAGCTAGAGTAAGTAGTTCGCCAGTTAATAGTTTGCGCAACGTTGTTGCCATTGCTACAGGCATCGT
GGTGTCACGCTCGTCGTTTGGTATGGCTTCATTCAGCTCCGGTTCCCAACGATCAAGGCGAGTTACATGA
TCCCCCATGTTGTGCAAAAAAGCGGTTAGCTCCTTCGGTCCTCCGATCGTTGTCAGAAGTAAGTTGGCCG
CAGTGTTATCACTCATGGTTATGGCAGCACTGCATAATTCTCTTACTGTCATGCCATCCGTAAGATGCTT
TTCTGTGACTGGTGAGTACTCAACCAAGTCATTCTGAGAATAGTGTATGCGGCGACCGAGTTGCTCTTGC
CCGGCGTCAATACGGGATAATACCGCGCCACATAGCAGAACTTTAAAAGTGCTCATCATTGGAAAACGTT
CTTCGGGGCGAAAACTCTCAAGGATCTTACCGCTGTTGAGATCCAGTTCGATGTAACCCACTCGTGCACC
CAACTGATCTTCAGCATCTTTTACTTTCACCAGCGTTTCTGGGTGAGCAAAAACAGGAAGGCAAAATGCC
GCAAAAAAGGGAATAAGGGCGACACGGAAATGTTGAATACTCATACTCTTCCTTTTTCAATATTATTGAA
GCATTTATCAGGGTTATTGTCTCATGAGCGGATACATATTTGAATGTATTTAGAAAAATAAACAAATAGG
GGTTCCGCGCACATTTCCCCGAAAAGTGCCACCTGACGTCTAAGAAACCATTATTATCATGACATTAACC
TATAAAAATAGGCGTATCACGAGGCCCTTTCGTCTCGCGCGTTTCGGTGATGACGGTGAAAACCTCTGAC
ACATGCAGCTCCCGGAGACGGTCACAGCTTGTCTGTAAGCGGATGCCGGGAGCAGACAAGCCCGTCAGGG
CGCGTCAGCGGGTGTTGGCGGGTGTCGGGGCTGGCTTAACTATGCGGCATCAGAGCAGATTGTACTGAGA
GTGCACCATATGCGGTGTGAAATACCGCACAGATGCGTAAGGAGAAAATACCGCATCAGGCGCCATTCGC
CATTCAGGCTGCGCAACTGTTGGGAAGGGCGATCGGTGCGGGCCTCTTCGCTATTACGCCAGCTGGCGAA
AGGGGGATGTGCTGCAAGGCGATTAAGTTGGGTAACGCCAGGGTTTTCCCAGTCACGACGTTGTAAAACG
AC
