LOCUS       Exported 4161 bp ds-DNA linear SYN 20-MAY-2021
DEFINITION  Expression of photoactivated cyclase bPAC of Beggiatoa sp..
ACCESSION   .
VERSION     .
KEYWORDS    bPAC-mycHis_pGEM
SOURCE      synthetic DNA construct
  ORGANISM  synthetic DNA construct
REFERENCE   1 (bases 1 to 4161)
  AUTHORS   Stierl M, Stumpf P, Udwari D, Gueta R, Hagedorn R, Losi A, Gartner
            W, Petereit L, Efetova M, Schwarzel M, Oertner TG, Nagel G, Hegemann
            P
  TITLE     Light modulation of cellular cAMP by a small bacterial
            photoactivated adenylyl cyclase, bPAC, of the soil bacterium
            Beggiatoa.
  JOURNAL   J Biol Chem. 2011 Jan 14. 286(2):1181-8.
  PUBMED    21030594
REFERENCE   2 (bases 1 to 4161)
  AUTHORS   .
  TITLE     Direct Submission
  JOURNAL   Exported May 20, 2021 from SnapGene Server 1.1.58
            http://www.snapgene.com
FEATURES             Location/Qualifiers
     source          1..4161
                     /organism="synthetic DNA construct"
                     /mol_type="other DNA"
     promoter        complement(70..88)
                     /label=SP6 promoter
                     /note="promoter for bacteriophage SP6 RNA polymerase"
     primer_bind     complement(71..88)
                     /label=SP6
                     /note="SP6 promoter, forward primer"
     primer_bind     complement(106..122)
                     /label=M13 rev
                     /note="common sequencing primer, one of multiple similar
                     variants"
     primer_bind     complement(106..122)
                     /label=M13 Reverse
                     /note="In lacZ gene. Also called M13-rev"
     primer_bind     complement(119..141)
                     /label=M13/pUC Reverse
                     /note="In lacZ gene"
     protein_bind    130..146
                     /label=lac operator
                     /bound_moiety="lac repressor encoded by lacI"
                     /note="The lac repressor binds to the lac operator to
                     inhibit transcription in E. coli. This inhibition can be
                     relieved by adding lactose or
                     isopropyl-beta-D-thiogalactopyranoside (IPTG)."
     promoter        complement(154..184)
                     /label=lac promoter
                     /note="promoter for the E. coli lac operon"
     protein_bind    199..220
                     /label=CAP binding site
                     /bound_moiety="E. coli catabolite activator protein"
                     /note="CAP binding activates transcription in the presence
                     of cAMP."
     primer_bind     complement(337..354)
                     /label=L4440
                     /note="L4440 vector, forward primer"
     rep_origin      complement(508..1096)
                     /direction=LEFT
                     /label=ori
                     /note="high-copy-number ColE1/pMB1/pBR322/pUC origin of
                     replication"
     primer_bind     complement(588..607)
                     /label=pBR322ori-F
                     /note="pBR322 origin, forward primer"
     CDS             complement(1267..2127)
                     /codon_start=1
                     /gene="bla"
                     /product="beta-lactamase"
                     /label=AmpR
                     /note="confers resistance to ampicillin, carbenicillin, and
                     related antibiotics"
                     /translation="MSIQHFRVALIPFFAAFCLPVFAHPETLVKVKDAEDQLGARVGYI
                     ELDLNSGKILESFRPEERFPMMSTFKVLLCGAVLSRIDAGQEQLGRRIHYSQNDLVEYS
                     PVTEKHLTDGMTVRELCSAAITMSDNTAANLLLTTIGGPKELTAFLHNMGDHVTRLDRW
                     EPELNEAIPNDERDTTMPVAMATTLRKLLTGELLTLASRQQLIDWMEADKVAGPLLRSA
                     LPAGWFIADKSGAGERGSRGIIAALGPDGKPSRIVVIYTTGSQATMDERNRQIAEIGAS
                     LIKHW"
     primer_bind     1890..1909
                     /label=Amp-R
                     /note="Ampicillin resistance gene, reverse primer"
     promoter        complement(2128..2232)
                     /gene="bla"
                     /label=AmpR promoter
     primer_bind     2300..2318
                     /label=pBRforEco
                     /note="pBR322 vectors, upsteam of EcoRI site, forward
                     primer"
     primer_bind     complement(2356..2378)
                     /label=pGEX 3'
                     /note="pGEX vectors, reverse primer"
     primer_bind     2478..2497
                     /label=pRS-marker
                     /note="pRS vectors, use to sequence yeast selectable
                     marker"
     primer_bind     2691..2713
                     /label=M13/pUC Forward
                     /note="In lacZ gene"
     primer_bind     2705..2722
                     /label=M13 Forward
                     /note="In lacZ gene. Also called M13-F20 or M13 (-21)
                     Forward"
     primer_bind     2706..2722
                     /label=M13 fwd
                     /note="common sequencing primer, one of multiple similar
                     variants"
     primer_bind     2729..2748
                     /label=T7
                     /note="T7 promoter, forward primer"
     promoter        2729..2747
                     /label=T7 promoter
                     /note="promoter for bacteriophage T7 RNA polymerase"
     5'UTR           2779..2821
                     /label=Xenopus globin 5'-UTR
                     /note="translational enhancer from the 5'-UTR of the major
                     beta-globin gene of Xenopus laevis"
     CDS             3918..3947
                     /codon_start=1
                     /product="Myc (human c-Myc proto-oncogene) epitope tag"
                     /label=Myc
                     /translation="EQKLISEEDL"
     CDS             3948..3977
                     /codon_start=1
                     /product="10xHis affinity tag"
                     /label=10xHis
                     /translation="HHHHHHHHHH"
     3'UTR           4026..4151
                     /label=Xenopus globin 3'-UTR
                     /note="3'-UTR of the major beta-globin gene of Xenopus
                     laevis"
ORIGIN
        1 cccccccctg caggcatgcg tttaaacatt taaattacgt attaattaag atatcgctag
       61 cttgagtatt ctatagtgtc acctaaatag cttggcgtaa tcatggtcat agctgtttcc
      121 tgtgtgaaat tgttatccgc tcacaattcc acacaacata cgagccggaa gcataaagtg
      181 taaagcctgg ggtgcctaat gagtgagcta actcacatta attgcgttgc gctcactgcc
      241 cgctttccag tcgggaaacc tgtcgtgcca gctgcattaa tgaatcggcc aacgcgcggg
      301 gagaggcggt ttgcgtattg ggcgctcttc cgcttcctcg ctcactgact cgctgcgctc
      361 ggtcgttcgg ctgcggcgag cggtatcagc tcactcaaag gcggtaatac ggttatccac
      421 agaatcaggg gataacgcag gaaagaacat gtgagcaaaa ggccagcaaa aggccaggaa
      481 ccgtaaaaag gccgcgttgc tggcgttttt ccataggctc cgcccccctg acgagcatca
      541 caaaaatcga cgctcaagtc agaggtggcg aaacccgaca ggactataaa gataccaggc
      601 gtttccccct ggaagctccc tcgtgcgctc tcctgttccg accctgccgc ttaccggata
      661 cctgtccgcc tttctccctt cgggaagcgt ggcgctttct catagctcac gctgtaggta
      721 tctcagttcg gtgtaggtcg ttcgctccaa gctgggctgt gtgcacgaac cccccgttca
      781 gcccgaccgc tgcgccttat ccggtaacta tcgtcttgag tccaacccgg taagacacga
      841 cttatcgcca ctggcagcag ccactggtaa caggattagc agagcgaggt atgtaggcgg
      901 tgctacagag ttcttgaagt ggtggcctaa ctacggctac actagaagaa cagtatttgg
      961 tatctgcgct ctgctgaagc cagttacctt cggaaaaaga gttggtagct cttgatccgg
     1021 caaacaaacc accgctggta gcggtggttt ttttgtttgc aagcagcaga ttacgcgcag
     1081 aaaaaaagga tctcaagaag atcctttgat cttttctacg gggtctgacg ctcagtggaa
     1141 cgaaaactca cgttaaggga ttttggtcat gagattatca aaaaggatct tcacctagat
     1201 ccttttaaat taaaaatgaa gttttaaatc aatctaaagt atatatgagt aaacttggtc
     1261 tgacagttac caatgcttaa tcagtgaggc acctatctca gcgatctgtc tatttcgttc
     1321 atccatagtt gcctgactcc ccgtcgtgta gataactacg atacgggagg gcttaccatc
     1381 tggccccagt gctgcaatga taccgcgaga cccacgctca ccggctccag atttatcagc
     1441 aataaaccag ccagccggaa gggccgagcg cagaagtggt cctgcaactt tatccgcctc
     1501 catccagtct attaattgtt gccgggaagc tagagtaagt agttcgccag ttaatagttt
     1561 gcgcaacgtt gttgccattg ctacaggcat cgtggtgtca cgctcgtcgt ttggtatggc
     1621 ttcattcagc tccggttccc aacgatcaag gcgagttaca tgatccccca tgttgtgcaa
     1681 aaaagcggtt agctccttcg gtcctccgat cgttgtcaga agtaagttgg ccgcagtgtt
     1741 atcactcatg gttatggcag cactgcataa ttctcttact gtcatgccat ccgtaagatg
     1801 cttttctgtg actggtgagt actcaaccaa gtcattctga gaatagtgta tgcggcgacc
     1861 gagttgctct tgcccggcgt caatacggga taataccgcg ccacatagca gaactttaaa
     1921 agtgctcatc attggaaaac gttcttcggg gcgaaaactc tcaaggatct taccgctgtt
     1981 gagatccagt tcgatgtaac ccactcgtgc acccaactga tcttcagcat cttttacttt
     2041 caccagcgtt tctgggtgag caaaaacagg aaggcaaaat gccgcaaaaa agggaataag
     2101 ggcgacacgg aaatgttgaa tactcatact cttccttttt caatattatt gaagcattta
     2161 tcagggttat tgtctcatga gcggatacat atttgaatgt atttagaaaa ataaacaaat
     2221 aggggttccg cgcacatttc cccgaaaagt gccacctgac gtctaagaaa ccattattat
     2281 catgacatta acctataaaa ataggcgtat cacgaggccc tttcgtctcg cgcgtttcgg
     2341 tgatgacggt gaaaacctct gacacatgca gctcccggag acggtcacag cttgtctgta
     2401 agcggatgcc gggagcagac aagcccgtca gggcgcgtca gcgggtgttg gcgggtgtcg
     2461 gggctggctt aactatgcgg catcagagca gattgtactg agagtgcacc atatgcggtg
     2521 tgaaataccg cacagatgcg taaggagaaa ataccgcatc aggcgccatt cgccattcag
     2581 gctgcgcaac tgttgggaag ggcgatcggt gcgggcctct tcgctattac gccagctggc
     2641 gaaaggggga tgtgctgcaa ggcgattaag ttgggtaacg ccagggtttt cccagtcacg
     2701 acgttgtaaa acgacggcca gtgaattgta atacgactca ctatagggcg aattaattcg
     2761 agctcggtac ccagcttgct tgttcttttt gcagaagctc agaataaacg ctcaactttg
     2821 gcagatcaat tccccgggga tccaagcttg ccaccatgat gaagcggctg gtgtacatca
     2881 gcaagatcag cggccacctg agcctggaag agatccagcg gatcggcaag gtgtccatca
     2941 agaacaacca gcgggacaac atcaccggcg tgctgctgta cctgcagggc ctgttcttcc
     3001 agatcctgga aggcgagaac gagaaggtgg acaagctgta caagaaaatc ctggtggacg
     3061 accggcacac caacatcctg tgcctgaaaa ccgagtacga catcaccgac cggatgttcc
     3121 ccaactgggc catgaaaacc atcaacctga acgagaacag cgagctgatg atccagccca
     3181 tcaagagcct gctgcagacc atcacccaga gccaccgggt gctggaaaag tacatgcccg
     3241 ccagagtgat ctacctgatc aaccagggca tcaaccccct gaccgtggag ccccagctgg
     3301 tcgagaagat catcttcttc agcgacatcc tggccttcag caccctgacc gagaagctgc
     3361 ccgtgaacga ggtggtcatc ctggtcaacc ggtacttcag catctgcacc cggatcatca
     3421 gcgcctacgg cggcgaagtg accaagttca tcggcgactg cgtgatggcc agcttcacca
     3481 aagagcaggg cgacgccgcc atccggacca gcctggacat catctccgag ctgaagcagc
     3541 tgcggcacca cgtggaggcc accaaccccc tgcacctgct gtacaccggc atcggcctga
     3601 gctacggcca cgtgatcgag ggcaacatgg gcagcagcct gaagatggac cacaccctgc
     3661 tgggggacgc cgtgaacgtg gccgccaggc tggaagccct gacaagacag ctgccctacg
     3721 ccctggcctt tacagccggc gtgaagaagt gctgccaggc ccagtggacc ttcatcaacc
     3781 tgggagccca ccaggtcaag ggcaagcagg aagccatcga ggtctacacc gtgaatgagg
     3841 cccagaagta ctacgacacc ctgcagatca cccagctgat ccggcagacc ctggaaaacg
     3901 acaagccgcg gacgtacgag caaaagctga tctcggagga ggacctgcac catcaccatc
     3961 accatcacca tcaccatctc gagtaagcgg ccgcaggacc tgtaagcttg atctggttac
     4021 cactaaacca gcctcaagaa cacccgaatg gagtctctaa gctacataat accaacttac
     4081 actttacaaa atgttgtccc ccaaaatgta gccattcgta tctgctccta ataaaaagaa
     4141 agtttcttca cattctaaaa a
//
